Addgene plasmid #105406: pJOG642
Purpose: Synthetic biology
Depositing lab: Johannes Stuttmann. Depositing organization: Martin-Luther-Universitaet Halle-Wittenberg. Publication: Peripheral infrastructure vectors and an extended set of plant parts for the Modular Cloning system. Gantner J, Ordon J, Ilse T, Kretschmer C, Gruetzner R, Lofke C, Dagdas Y, Burstenbinder K, Marillonnet S, Stuttmann J. PLoS One. 2018 May 30;13(5):e0197185. doi: 10.1371/journal.pone.0197185. eCollection 2018. PubMed 29847550.
Backbone
  Vector backbone: pAGM1276 (Engler et al., 2014)
  Vector type: Synthetic Biology
Growth in bacteria
  Bacterial resistance: Spectinomycin, 50 μg/mL
  Growth temperature: 37°C
  Growth strain: DH5alpha
  Copy number: High Copy
Gene/Insert
  Gene/Insert name: 3xHA tag fused to tagRFP-T CDS
  Species: Synthetic
  Mutation: BsaI/ BpiI restriction sites removed
  Cloning method: Restriction Enzyme; 5′ cloning site BpiI (destroyed during cloning); 3′ cloning site BpiI (destroyed during cloning)
  Sequencing primers: 5′ CTTTGAGTGAGCTGATACCG; 3′ GGGTTCCGCGCACATTTC
Terms and licenses: Academic/Nonprofit Terms; Industry Terms: Not Available to Industry
How to cite: pJOG642 was a gift from Johannes Stuttmann (Addgene plasmid # 105406 ; http://n2t.net/addgene:105406 ; RRID:Addgene_105406)
