[The description below was written by a language model from this plasmid's Addgene catalogue record, the feature table of its GenBank file and pLannotate feature annotations shown in this document.]
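Description:
pJOG642 is a small (about 3.1 kb) Modular Cloning (MoClo) level 0 part plasmid from a plant-oriented toolkit, built in the pAGM1276 backbone. It is maintained in E. coli from a high-copy pMB1/ColE1-type origin and selected with spectinomycin through an aadA streptomycin/spectinomycin resistance gene, which the automated annotation places downstream of a bla (AmpR) promoter. The short lacI, integrase and gentamicin acetyltransferase hits in that annotation are fragments, most likely backbone or resistance-cassette remnants rather than functional genes.

The payload is a synthetic coding module in which three tandem HA epitope tags are fused directly upstream of the red fluorescent protein TagRFP-T. Both coding features are annotated as open at their 3′ ends, so the module appears to carry no stop codon of its own. It is followed shortly by a feature labelled AATG, and the GenBank record name marks the part as "NT1". Together these suggest an N-terminal tag module, in which AATG serves as the downstream fusion overhang joining it in frame to a following coding sequence, although the record does not spell this out. Internal BsaI and BpiI sites were removed from the insert (domestication) so that these type IIS enzymes can be used in Golden Gate assembly without cutting the part. The insert was cloned via BpiI sites that were destroyed in the process. The plasmid contains no promoter or terminator for the tag module, which is meant to be combined with other standard parts into transcription units. The resulting fusion proteins can be followed by red fluorescence and detected or purified through the HA epitopes. Two annotated primer sites flank the insert for sequence verification.
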