LOCUS       pJOG642_[NT1]_3xHA-tRFP-T 3091 bp DNA circular UNA 23-OCT-2012
COMMENT     This file is created by Vector NTI http://www.invitrogen.com/
FEATURES             Location/Qualifiers
     misc_feature    join(2623..3091,1..146)
                     /vntifkey="21"
                     /label="rep (pMB1)"
     rep_origin      complement(131)
                     /vntifkey="33"
                     /label=ORI
                     /note="RNaseH cleavage point"
     primer          239..258
                     /label=836
     CDS             381..>483
                     /label=3xHA
     CDS             486..>1214
                     /vntifkey="4"
                     /label=TagRFP
     misc_feature    1223..1226
                     /vntifkey="21"
                     /label=AATG
     primer          complement(1340..1357)
                     /label=837
     CDS             1453..2463
                     /vntifkey="4"
                     /label="Sm/Sp no DraIII"
     mutation        2430
                     /vntifkey="62"
                     /label="G to A"
ORIGIN
        1 GAACAGGAGA GCGCACGAGG GAGCTTCCAG GGGGAAACGC CTGGTATCTT TATAGTCCTG
       61 TCGGGTTTCG CCACCTCTGA CTTGAGCGTC GATTTTTGTG ATGCTCGTCA GGGGGGCGGA
      121 GCCTATGGAA AAACGCCAGC AACGCGGCCT TTTTACGGTT CCTGGCCTTT TGCTGGCCTT
      181 TTGCTCACAT GTTCTTTCCT GCGTTATCCC CTGATTCTGT GGATAACCGT ATTACCGCCT
      241 TTGAGTGAGC TGATACCGCT CGCCGCAGCC GAACGACCGA GCGCAGCGAG TCAGTGAGCG
      301 AGGAAGCGGA AGAGCGCCCA ATACGCAAAC CGCCTCTCCC CGCGCGTTGG CCGATTCATT
      361 AATCACTCTG TGGTCTCACC ATGTACCCAT ACGATGTTCC TGACTATGCG GGCTATCCCT
      421 ATGACGTCCC GGACTATGCA GGATTGTATC CATATGACGT TCCAGATTAC GCCACTAGAG
      481 CTGCTGTGTC TAAGGGCGAA GAGCTGATTA AGGAGAACAT GCACATGAAG CTGTACATGG
      541 AGGGCACCGT GAACAACCAC CACTTCAAGT GCACATCCGA GGGCGAAGGC AAGCCCTACG
      601 AGGGCACCCA GACCATGAGA ATCAAGGTGG TCGAGGGCGG CCCTCTCCCC TTCGCCTTCG
      661 ACATCCTGGC TACCAGCTTC ATGTACGGCA GCAGAACCTT CATCAACCAC ACCCAGGGCA
      721 TCCCCGACTT CTTTAAGCAG TCCTTCCCTG AGGGCTTCAC ATGGGAGAGA GTCACCACAT
      781 ACGAGGACGG GGGCGTGCTG ACCGCTACCC AGGACACCAG CCTCCAGGAC GGCTGCCTCA
      841 TCTACAACGT CAAGATCAGA GGGGTGAACT TCCCATCCAA CGGCCCTGTG ATGCAGAAGA
      901 AAACACTCGG CTGGGAGGCC AACACCGAGA TGCTGTACCC CGCTGACGGC GGCCTGGAAG
      961 GCAGAACCGA CATGGCCCTG AAGCTCGTGG GCGGGGGCCA CCTGATCTGC AACTTCAAGA
     1021 CCACATACAG ATCCAAGAAA CCCGCTAAGA ACCTCAAGAT GCCCGGCGTC TACTATGTGG
     1081 ACCACAGACT GGAAAGAATC AAGGAGGCCG ACAAAGAaAC cTACGTCGAG CAGCACGAGG
     1141 TGGCTGTGGC CAGATACTGC GACCTCCCTA GCAAACTGGG GCACAAACTT AATGGCATGG
     1201 ACGAGCTGTA CAAGtctgct gcAATGTGAG ACCACGAAGT GGCTCTTCAG TGGACGAAAG
     1261 GGCCTCGTGA TACGCCTATT TTTATAGGTT AATGTCATGA TAATAATGGT TTCTTAGACG
     1321 TCAGGTGGCA CTTTTCGGGG AAATGTGCGC GGAACCCCTA TTTGTTTATT TTTCTAAATA
     1381 CATTCAAATA TGTATCCGCT CATGAGACAA TAACCCTGAT AAATGCTTCA ATAATATTGA
     1441 AAAAGGAAGA GTATGCGCTC ACGCAACTGG TCCAGAACCT TGACCGAACG CAGCGGTGGT
     1501 AACGGCGCAG TGGCGGTTTT CATGGCTTGT TATGACTGTT TTTTTGGGGT ACAGTCTATG
     1561 CCTCGGGCAT CCAAGCAGCA AGCGCGTTAC GCCGTGGGTC GATGTTTGAT GTTATGGAGC
     1621 AGCAACGATG TTACGCAGCA GGGCAGTCGC CCTAAAACAA AGTTAAACAT CATGAGGGAA
     1681 GCGGTGATCG CCGAAGTATC GACTCAACTA TCAGAGGTAG TTGGCGTCAT CGAGCGCCAT
     1741 CTCGAACCGA CGTTGCTGGC CGTACATTTG TACGGCTCCG CAGTGGATGG CGGCCTGAAG
     1801 CCACACAGCG ATATTGATTT GCTGGTTACG GTGACCGTAA GGCTTGATGA AACAACGCGG
     1861 CGAGCTTTGA TCAACGACCT TTTGGAAACT TCGGCTTCCC CTGGAGAGAG CGAGATTCTC
     1921 CGCGCTGTAG AAGTCACCAT TGTTGTGCAC GACGACATCA TTCCGTGGCG TTATCCAGCT
     1981 AAGCGCGAAC TGCAATTTGG AGAATGGCAG CGCAATGACA TTCTTGCAGG TATCTTCGAG
     2041 CCAGCCACGA TCGACATTGA TCTGGCTATC TTGCTGACAA AAGCAAGAGA ACATAGCGTT
     2101 GCCTTGGTAG GTCCAGCGGC GGAGGAACTC TTTGATCCGG TTCCTGAACA GGATCTATTT
     2161 GAGGCGCTAA ATGAAACCTT AACGCTATGG AACTCGCCGC CCGACTGGGC TGGCGATGAG
     2221 CGAAATGTAG TGCTTACGTT GTCCCGCATT TGGTACAGCG CAGTAACCGG CAAAATCGCG
     2281 CCGAAGGATG TCGCTGCCGA CTGGGCAATG GAGCGCCTGC CGGCCCAGTA TCAGCCCGTC
     2341 ATACTTGAAG CTAGACAGGC TTATCTTGGA CAAGAAGAAG ATCGCTTGGC CTCGCGCGCA
     2401 GATCAGTTGG AAGAATTTGT CCATTACGTA AAAGGCGAGA TCACCAAGGT AGTCGGCAAA
     2461 TAACTGTCAG ACCAAGTTTA CTCATATATA CTTTAGATTG ATTTAAAACT TCATTTTTAA
     2521 TTTAAAAGGA TCTAGGTGAA GATCCTTTTT GATAATCTCA TGACCAAAAT CCCTTAACGT
     2581 GAGTTTTCGT TCCACTGAGC GTCAGACCCC GTAGAAAAGA TCAAAGGATC TTCTTGAGAT
     2641 CCTTTTTTTC TGCGCGTAAT CTGCTGCTTG CAAACAAAAA AACCACCGCT ACCAGCGGTG
     2701 GTTTGTTTGC CGGATCAAGA GCTACCAACT CTTTTTCCGA AGGTAACTGG CTTCAGCAGA
     2761 GCGCAGATAC CAAATACTGT CCTTCTAGTG TAGCCGTAGT TAGGCCACCA CTTCAAGAAC
     2821 TCTGTAGCAC CGCCTACATA CCTCGCTCTG CTAATCCTGT TACCAGTGGC TGCTGCCAGT
     2881 GGCGATAAGT CGTGTCTTAC CGGGTTGGAC TCAAGACGAT AGTTACCGGA TAAGGCGCAG
     2941 CGGTCGGGCT GAACGGGGGG TTCGTGCACA CAGCCCAGCT TGGAGCGAAC GACCTACACC
     3001 GAACTGAGAT ACCTACAGCG TGAGCTATGA GAAAGCGCCA CGCTTCCCGA AGGGAGAAAG
     3061 GCGGACAGGT ATCCGGTAAG CGGCAGGGTC G
//
