Features (pLannotate 1.2.2; 8 found; start..end, strand, type, name):
    314..363     +  CDS            lacI (fragment): lac repressor; lacI; The lac repressor binds to the lac operator to inhibit transcription in E. coli. This inhibition can be relieved by adding lactose or isopropyl-β-D-thiogalactopyranoside (IPTG).
    384..472     +  CDS            3xHA (fragment): three tandem HA epitope tags
    486..1214    +  CDS            TagRFP-T: TagRFP-T is a basic (constitutively fluorescent) red fluorescent protein published in 2008, derived from Entacmaea quadricolor. It has low acid sensitivity.
   1348..1452    +  promoter       AmpR promoter: bla
   1443..1523    -  CDS            int (fragment): INT2_ECOLX - Protein inferred from homology: Swiss-Prot protein existence level 3. Putative integrase believed to be involved in the insertion of antibiotic resistance genes into plasmids and transposons. From Escherichia coli.
   1611..1667    +  CDS            GmR (fragment): gentamycin acetyltransferase; aacC1; confers resistance to gentamycin
   1674..2462    +  CDS            aadA: S3AD_ECOLX - Experimental evidence at protein level: Swiss-Prot protein existence level 1. Mediates bacterial resistance to the antibiotics streptomycin and spectinomycin. From Escherichia coli.
   2636..131     +  rep_origin     ori (across the origin): high-copy-number ColE1/pMB1/pBR322/pUC origin of replication
>Addgene plasmid #105406 | pJOG642 | addgene full sequence | sequence record 207061 | Addgene NGS Result
GAACAGGAGAGCGCACGAGGGAGCTTCCAGGGGGAAACGCCTGGTATCTTTATAGTCCTGTCGGGTTTCG
CCACCTCTGACTTGAGCGTCGATTTTTGTGATGCTCGTCAGGGGGGCGGAGCCTATGGAAAAACGCCAGC
AACGCGGCCTTTTTACGGTTCCTGGCCTTTTGCTGGCCTTTTGCTCACATGTTCTTTCCTGCGTTATCCC
CTGATTCTGTGGATAACCGTATTACCGCCTTTGAGTGAGCTGATACCGCTCGCCGCAGCCGAACGACCGA
GCGCAGCGAGTCAGTGAGCGAGGAAGCGGAAGAGCGCCCAATACGCAAACCGCCTCTCCCCGCGCGTTGG
CCGATTCATTAATCACTCTGTGGTCTCACCATGTACCCATACGATGTTCCTGACTATGCGGGCTATCCCT
ATGACGTCCCGGACTATGCAGGATTGTATCCATATGACGTTCCAGATTACGCCACTAGAGCTGCTGTGTC
TAAGGGCGAAGAGCTGATTAAGGAGAACATGCACATGAAGCTGTACATGGAGGGCACCGTGAACAACCAC
CACTTCAAGTGCACATCCGAGGGCGAAGGCAAGCCCTACGAGGGCACCCAGACCATGAGAATCAAGGTGG
TCGAGGGCGGCCCTCTCCCCTTCGCCTTCGACATCCTGGCTACCAGCTTCATGTACGGCAGCAGAACCTT
CATCAACCACACCCAGGGCATCCCCGACTTCTTTAAGCAGTCCTTCCCTGAGGGCTTCACATGGGAGAGA
GTCACCACATACGAGGACGGGGGCGTGCTGACCGCTACCCAGGACACCAGCCTCCAGGACGGCTGCCTCA
TCTACAACGTCAAGATCAGAGGGGTGAACTTCCCATCCAACGGCCCTGTGATGCAGAAGAAAACACTCGG
CTGGGAGGCCAACACCGAGATGCTGTACCCCGCTGACGGCGGCCTGGAAGGCAGAACCGACATGGCCCTG
AAGCTCGTGGGCGGGGGCCACCTGATCTGCAACTTCAAGACCACATACAGATCCAAGAAACCCGCTAAGA
ACCTCAAGATGCCCGGCGTCTACTATGTGGACCACAGACTGGAAAGAATCAAGGAGGCCGACAAAGAAAC
CTACGTCGAGCAGCACGAGGTGGCTGTGGCCAGATACTGCGACCTCCCTAGCAAACTGGGGCACAAACTT
AATGGCATGGACGAGCTGTACAAGTCTGCTGCAATGTGAGACCACGAAGTGGCTCTTCAGTGGACGAAAG
GGCCTCGTGATACGCCTATTTTTATAGGTTAATGTCATGATAATAATGGTTTCTTAGACGTCAGGTGGCA
CTTTTCGGGGAAATGTGCGCGGAACCCCTATTTGTTTATTTTTCTAAATACATTCAAATATGTATCCGCT
CATGAGACAATAACCCTGATAAATGCTTCAATAATATTGAAAAAGGAAGAGTATGCGCTCACGCAACTGG
TCCAGAACCTTGACCGAACGCAGCGGTGGTAACGGCGCAGTGGCGGTTTTCATGGCTTGTTATGACTGTT
TTTTTTTGGGGTACAGTCTATGCCTCGGGCATCCAAGCAGCAAGCGCGTTACGCCGTGGGTCGATGTTTG
ATGTTATGGAGCAGCAACGATGTTACGCAGCAGGGCAGTCGCCCTAAAACAAAGTTAAACATCATGAGGG
AAGCGGTGATCGCCGAAGTATCGACTCAACTATCAGAGGTAGTTGGCGTCATCGAGCGCCATCTCGAACC
GACGTTGCTGGCCGTACATTTGTACGGCTCCGCAGTGGATGGCGGCCTGAAGCCACACAGCGATATTGAT
TTGCTGGTTACGGTGACCGTAAGGCTTGATGAAACAACGCGGCGAGCTTTGATCAACGACCTTTTGGAAA
CTTCGGCTTCCCCTGGAGAGAGCGAGATTCTCCGCGCTGTAGAAGTCACCATTGTTGTGCACGACGACAT
CATTCCGTGGCGTTATCCAGCTAAGCGCGAACTGCAATTTGGAGAATGGCAGCGCAATGACATTCTTGCA
GGTATCTTCGAGCCAGCCACGATCGACATTGATCTGGCTATCTTGCTGACAAAAGCAAGAGAACATAGCG
TTGCCTTGGTAGGTCCAGCGGCGGAGGAACTCTTTGATCCGGTTCCTGAACAGGATCTATTTGAGGCGCT
AAATGAAACCTTAACGCTATGGAACTCGCCGCCCGACTGGGCTGGCGATGAGCGAAATGTAGTGCTTACG
TTGTCCCGCATTTGGTACAGCGCAGTAACCGGCAAAATCGCGCCGAAGGATGTCGCTGCCGACTGGGCAA
TGGAGCGCCTGCCGGCCCAGTATCAGCCCGTCATACTTGAAGCTAGACAGGCTTATCTTGGACAAGAAGA
AGATCGCTTGGCCTCGCGCGCAGATCAGTTGGAAGAATTTGTCCATTACGTAAAAGGCGAGATCACCAAG
GTAGTCGGCAAATAACTGTCAGACCAAGTTTACTCATATATACTTTAGATTGATTTAAAACTTCATTTTT
AATTTAAAAGGATCTAGGTGAAGATCCTTTTTGATAATCTCATGACCAAAATCCCTTAACGTGAGTTTTC
GTTCCACTGAGCGTCAGACCCCGTAGAAAAGATCAAAGGATCTTCTTGAGATCCTTTTTTTCTGCGCGTA
ATCTGCTGCTTGCAAACAAAAAAACCACCGCTACCAGCGGTGGTTTGTTTGCCGGATCAAGAGCTACCAA
CTCTTTTTCCGAAGGTAACTGGCTTCAGCAGAGCGCAGATACCAAATACTGTTCTTCTAGTGTAGCCGTA
GTTAGGCCACCACTTCAAGAACTCTGTAGCACCGCCTACATACCTCGCTCTGCTAATCCTGTTACCAGTG
GCTGCTGCCAGTGGCGATAAGTCGTGTCTTACCGGGTTGGACTCAAGACGATAGTTACCGGATAAGGCGC
AGCGGTCGGGCTGAACGGGGGGTTCGTGCACACAGCCCAGCTTGGAGCGAACGACCTACACCGAACTGAG
ATACCTACAGCGTGAGCTATGAGAAAGCGCCACGCTTCCCGAAGGGAGAAAGGCGGACAGGTATCCGGTA
AGCGGCAGGGTCG
